>Addgene plasmid #62046 | NET29b.Mm pEGFP-N2 (1327) | depositor full sequence | sequence record 101295 | Full Sequence
TATTAATAGTAATCAATTACGGGGTCATTAGTTCATAGCCCATATATGGAGTTCCGCGTTACATAACTTA
CGGTAAATGGCCCGCCTGGCTGACCGCCCAACGACCCCCGCCCATTGACGTCAATAATGACGTATGTTCC
CATAGTAACGCCAATAGGGACTTTCCATTGACGTCAATGGGTGGAGTATTTACGGTAAACTGCCCACTTG
GCAGTACATCAAGTGTATCATATGCCAAGTACGCCCCCTATTGACGTCAATGACGGTAAATGGCCCGCCT
GGCATTATGCCCAGTACATGACCTTATGGGACTTTCCTACTTGGCAGTACATCTACGTATTAGTCATCGC
TATTACCATGGTGATGCGGTTTTGGCAGTACATCAATGGGCGTGGATAGCGGTTTGACTCACGGGGATTT
CCAAGTCTCCACCCCATTGACGTCAATGGGAGTTTGTTTTGGCACCAAAATCAACGGGACTTTCCAAAAT
GTCGTAACAACTCCGCCCCATTGACGCAAATGGGCGGTAGGCGTGTACGGTGGGAGGTCTATATAAGCAG
AGCTGGTTTAGTGAACCGTCAGATCCGCTAGCGCTACCGGACTCAGATCTCGAGCATATGTCCGGCCAGC
TGGAGCGTTGCGAGCGCGAGTGGCACGAGCTGGAGGGAGAATTTCAGGAGCTGCAGGAGACACACAGGAT
CTATAAGCAGAAGCTGGAGGAGCTGACCTCCCTGCAGACGCTGTGCAGCACCTCCATCAGCAAGCAGAAG
AGGCACCTGAAGGACCTGAAGCACACACTCCAGAGGTACAAGCGCCATTCCAGCCATGAGGAGGCGGCGC
TCATCCAACAGATGACCGCCAACATTAAGGAGCGACAGAATGTCTTCTTTGACATGGAGGCCTACCTACC
GAAGAAGAATGGGCTCTACTTGAATCTGGTTCTTGGCAACGTGAGCGTGACCCTCCTCAGCAATCAGGCC
AAGTTTGCTTACAAGGATGAGTATGAGAAGTTTAAGCTCTACCTGACCATAATTCTTCTTCTGGGTGCTG
TGGCGTGTCGATTTGTCCTTCATTACAGGGTGACCGATGAAGTCTTCAACTTCCTGCTCGTGTGGTATTA
CTGCACCTTGACCATTCGAGAGAGCATCCTCATCAGCAATGGTTCCAGAATCAAGGGCTGGTGGGTGTCT
CACCATTATGTCTCCACGTTCCTGTCTGGAGTGATGCTGACTTGGCCTAATGGACTAATTTACCAGAAGT
TTCGAAATCAGTTTTTAGCGTTCTCCATTTTTCAGAGCTGCGTTCAGTTTCTACAGTACTATTACCAGAG
GGGCTGTCTCTACAGACTGCGGGCCCTGGGGGAGAGGAACCACCTGGACCTCACAGTGGAAGGGTTCCAA
TCCTGGATGTGGCGGGGCCTCACCTTCCTCCTGCCTTTCCTCTTCTGTGGCCATTTCTGGCAGCTCTACA
ATGCCGTCACCCTGTTTGAGCTCTCCACCCATGAGGAATGCAAAGAATGGCAGGTATTCGTGCTGGCTCT
CACCTTCCTCATCCTCTTCCTGGGCAATTTTCTGACCACGCTCAAAGTTGTCCATGCCAAACTCCACAAG
AACAGAAACAAGACAAAGCAGCCATGGATCCACCGGCCGGTCGCCACCATGGTGAGCAAGGGCGAGGAGC
TGTTCACCGGGGTGGTGCCCATCCTGGTCGAGCTGGACGGCGACGTAAACGGCCACAAGTTCAGCGTGTC
CGGCGAGGGCGAGGGCGATGCCACCTACGGCAAGCTGACCCTGAAGTTCATCTGCACCACCGGCAAGCTG
CCCGTGCCCTGGCCCACCCTCGTGACCACCCTGACCTACGGCGTGCAGTGCTTCAGCCGCTACCCCGACC
ACATGAAGCAGCACGACTTCTTCAAGTCCGCCATGCCCGAAGGCTACGTCCAGGAGCGCACCATCTTCTT
CAAGGACGACGGCAACTACAAGACCCGCGCCGAGGTGAAGTTCGAGGGCGACACCCTGGTGAACCGCATC
GAGCTGAAGGGCATCGACTTCAAGGAGGACGGCAACATCCTGGGGCACAAGCTGGAGTACAACTACAACA
GCCACAACGTCTATATCATGGCCGACAAGCAGAAGAACGGCATCAAGGTGAACTTCAAGATCCGCCACAA
CATCGAGGACGGCAGCGTGCAGCTCGCCGACCACTACCAGCAGAACACCCCCATCGGCGACGGCCCCGTG
CTGCTGCCCGACAACCACTACCTGAGCACCCAGTCCGCCCTGAGCAAAGACCCCAACGAGAAGCGCGATC
ACATGGTCCTGCTGGAGTTCGTGACCGCCGCCGGGATCACTCTCGGCATGGACGAGCTGTACAAGTAAAG
CGGCCGCGACTCTAGATCATAATCAGCCATACCACATTTGTAGAGGTTTTACTTGCTTTAAAAAACCTCC
CACACCTCCCCCTGAACCTGAAACATAAAATGAATGCAATTGTTGTTGTTAACTTGTTTATTGCAGCTTA
TAATGGTTACAAATAAAGCAATAGCATCACAAATTTCACAAATAAAGCATTTTTTTCACTGCATTCTAGT
TGTGGTTTGTCCAAACTCATCAATGTATCTTAAGGCGTAAATTGTAAGCGTTAATATTTTGTTAAAATTC
GCGTTAAATTTTTGTTAAATCAGCTCATTTTTTAACCAATAGGCCGAAATCGGCAAAATCCCTTATAAAT
CAAAAGAATAGACCGAGATAGGGT
[37 nt withheld, positions 2755-2791]
AAAGAACGTGGACTCCAACGTCAAAGG
[49 nt withheld, positions 2819-2867]
T
[91 nt withheld, positions 2869-2959]
G
[124 nt withheld, positions 2961-3084]
CAGGTGGCACTTTTCGGGGAAATGTGCGCGGAACCCCTATTTGTTTATTTTTCTAAATACATTCAAATAT
GTATCCGCTCATGAGACAATAACCCTGATAAATGCTTCAATAATATTGAAAAAGGAAGAGTCCTGAGGCG
GAAAGAACCAGCTGTGGAATGTGTGTCAGTTAGGGTGTGGAAAGTCCCCAGGCTCCCCAGCAGGCAGAAG
TATGCAAAGCATGCATCTCAATTAGTCAGCAACCAGGTGTGGAAAGTCCCCAGGCTCCCCAGCAGGCAGA
AGTATGCAAAGCATGCATCTCAATTAGTCAGCAACCATAGTCCCGCCCCTAACTCCGCCCATCCCGCCCC
TAACTCCGCCCAGTTCCGCCCATTCTCCGCCCCATGGCTGACTAATTTTTTTTATTTATGCAGAGGCCGA
GGCCGCCTCGGCCTCTGAGCTATTCCAGAAGTAGTGAGGAGGCTTTTTTGGAGGCCTAGGCTTTTGCAAA
GATCGATCAAGAGACAGGATGAGGATCGTTTCGCATGATTGAACAAGATGGATTGCACGCAGGTTCTCCG
GCCGCTTGGGTGGAGAGGCTATTCGGCTATGACTGGGCACAACAGACAATCGGCTGCTCTGATGCCGCCG
TGTTCCGGCTGTCAGCGCAGGGGCGCCCGGTTCTTTTTGTCAAGACCGACCTGTCCGGTGCCCTGAATGA
ACTGCAAGACGAGGCAGCGCGGCTATCGTGGCTGGCCACGACGGGCGTTCCTTGCGCAGCTGTGCTCGAC
GTTGTCACTGAAGCGGGAAGGGACTGGCTGCTATTGGGCGAAGTGCCGGGGCAGGATCTCCTGTCATCTC
ACCTTGCTCCTGCCGAGAAAGTATCCATCATGGCTGATGCAATGCGGCGGCTGCATACGCTTGATCCGGC
TACCTGCCCATTCGACCACCAAGCGAAACATCGCATCGAGCGAGCACGTACTCGGATGGAAGCCGGTCTT
GTCGATCAGGATGATCTGGACGAAGAGCATCAGGGGCTCGCGCCAGCCGAACTGTTCGCCAGGCTCAAGG
CGAGCATGCCCGACGGCGAGGATCTCGTCGTGACCCATGGCGATGCCTGCTTGCCGAATATCATGGTGGA
AAATGGCCGCTTTTCTGGATTCATCGACTGTGGCCGGCTGGGTGTGGCGGACCGCTATCAGGACATAGCG
TTGGCTACCCGTGATATTGCTGAAGAGCTTGGCGGCGAATGGGCTGACCGCTTCCTCGTGCTTTACGGTA
TCGCCGCTCCCGATTCGCAGCGCATCGCCTTCTATCGCCTTCTTGACGAGTTCTTCTGAGCGGGACTCTG
GGGTTCGAAATGACCGACCAAGCGACGCCCAACCTGCCATCACGAGATTTCGATTCCACCGCCGCCTTCT
ATGAAAGGTTGGGCTTCGGAATCGTTTTCCGGGACGCCGGCTGGATGATCCTCCAGCGCGGGGATCTCAT
GCTGGAGTTCTTCGCCCACCCTAGGGGGAGGCTAACTGAAACACGGAAGGAGACAATACCGGAAGGAACC
CGCGCTATGACGGCAATAAAAAGACAGAATAAAACGCACGGTGTTGGGTCGTTTGTTCATAAACGCGGGG
TTCGGTCCCAGGGCTGGCACTCTGTCGATACCCCACCGAGACCCCATTGGGGCCAATACGCCCGCGTTTC
TTCCTTTTCCCCACCCCACCCCCCAAGTTCGGGTGAAGGCCCAGGGCTCGCAGCCAACGTCGGGGCGGCA
GGCCCTGCCATAGCCTCAGGTTACTCATATATACTTTAGATTGATTTAAAACTTCATTTTTAATTTAAAA
GGATCTAGGTGAAGATCCTTTTTGATAATCTCATGACCAAAATCCCTTAACGTGAGTTTTCGTTCCACTG
AGCGTCAGACCCCGTAGAAAAGATCAAAGGATCTTCTTGAGATCCTTTTTTTCTGCGCGTAATCTGCTGC
TTGCAAACAAAAAAACCACCGCTACCAGCGGTGGTTTGTTTGCCGGATCAAGAGCTACCAACTCTTTTTC
CGAAGGTAACTGGCTTCAGCAGAGCGCAGATACCAAATACTGTCCTTCTAGTGTAGCCGTAGTTAGGCCA
CCACTTCAAGAACTCTGTAGCACCGCCTACATACCTCGCTCTGCTAATCCTGTTACCAGTGGCTGCTGCC
AGTGGCGATAAGTCGTGTCTTACCGGGTTGGACTCAAGACGATAGTTACCGGATAAGGCGCAGCGGTCGG
GCTGAACGGGGGGTTCGTGCACACAGCCCAGCTTGGAGCGAACGACCTACACCGAACTGAGATACCTACA
GCGTGAGCTATGAGAAAGCGCCACGCTTCCCGAAGGGAGAAAGGCGGACAGGTATCCGGTAAGCGGCAGG
GTCGGAACAGGAGAGCGCACGAGGGAGCTTCCAGGGGGAAACGCCTGGTATCTTTATAGTCCTGTCGGGT
TTCGCCACCTCTGACTTGAGCGTCGATTTTTGTGATGCTCGTCAGGGGGGCGGAGCCTATGGAAAAACGC
CAGCAACGCGGCCTTTTTACGGTTCCTGGCCTTTTGCTGGCCTTTTGCTCACATGTTCTTTCCTGCGTTA
TCCCCTGATTCTGTGGATAACCGTATTACCGCCATGCATTAGT
Features (pLannotate 1.2.2; 15 found; start..end, strand, type, name):
     57..360     +  enhancer       CMV enhancer: human cytomegalovirus immediate early enhancer
    361..564     +  promoter       CMV promoter: human cytomegalovirus (CMV) immediate early promoter
    587..615     +  misc_feature   MCS (fragment): multiple cloning site
    618..1634    +  CDS            Tmem120b: T120B_MOUSE - Experimental evidence at transcript level: Swiss-Prot protein existence level 2. Necessary for efficient adipogenesis (PubMed:26024229). Does not show ion channel activity (PubMed:32084332). From Mus musculus (Mouse).
   1659..2378    +  CDS            EGFP: the original enhanced GFP (Yang et al., 1996) mammalian codon-optimized
   2395..2478    +  CDS            large T antigen (fragment): large T antigen from SV40 (simian virus 40)
   2501..2622    +  polyA_signal   SV40 poly(A) signal: SV40 polyadenylation signal
   2656..3084    -  rep_origin     f1 ori (sequence partly withheld): f1 bacteriophage origin of replication; arrow indicates direction of (+) strand synthesis
   3111..3215    +  promoter       AmpR promoter: bla
   3217..3574    +  promoter       SV40 promoter: SV40 enhancer and early promoter
   3609..4403    +  CDS            NeoR/KanR: aminoglycoside phosphotransferase from Tn5; aph(3')-II (or nptII); confers resistance to neomycin, kanamycin, and G418 (Geneticin®)
   4424..4576    +  CDS            ble (fragment): BLE_KLEPN - Experimental evidence at protein level: Swiss-Prot protein existence level 1. Binding protein with a strong affinity to the bleomycin family of antibiotics. Binds to CL990; an antimitotic-antibiotic compound. From Klebsiella pneumoniae.
   4635..4682    +  polyA_signal   HSV TK poly(A) signal: herpes simplex virus thymidine kinase polyadenylation signal (Cole and Stacy, 1985)
   4773..4789    -  polyA_signal   bGH poly(A) signal (fragment): bovine growth hormone polyadenylation signal
   5011..5599    +  rep_origin     ori: high-copy-number ColE1/pMB1/pBR322/pUC origin of replication
