[The description below was written by a language model from this plasmid's Addgene catalogue record and pLannotate feature annotations shown in this document.]
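Description:
NET29b.Mm pEGFP-N2 (1327) is a 5.7 kb mammalian expression plasmid built on the Clontech pEGFP-N2 backbone. It carries the mouse Tmem120b coding sequence, also known as NET29b, a nuclear envelope transmembrane protein. The insert was cloned between the XhoI and BamHI sites of the multiple cloning site, both of which are retained. It sits downstream of the human cytomegalovirus immediate early enhancer and promoter and directly upstream of the backbone's EGFP gene. The product is therefore expressed as a fusion with mammalian codon-optimised EGFP at its C terminus, and the transcript is terminated by the SV40 polyadenylation signal. The feature annotation notes that Tmem120b is needed for efficient adipogenesis and does not show ion channel activity.

In bacteria the plasmid replicates from a high-copy ColE1/pUC-type origin and is selected with kanamycin. An f1 phage origin is also present, which allows single-stranded DNA production. The selection cassette has a dual design: the Tn5 aminoglycoside phosphotransferase gene (NeoR/KanR) is preceded by a bacterial bla promoter and by the SV40 enhancer/early promoter, and is followed by the HSV thymidine kinase polyadenylation signal. The same gene thus gives kanamycin resistance in E. coli and can confer G418 resistance in transfected mammalian cells. The short large T antigen, ble and bGH poly(A) fragments in the automated annotation are probably residual backbone sequence or partial matches rather than functional elements.

According to the record, the construct is intended for mammalian expression of this nuclear envelope transmembrane protein. The EGFP fusion makes it suitable for following the protein's expression and subcellular localisation by fluorescence.
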