Addgene plasmid #62046: NET29b.Mm pEGFP-N2 (1327)
Purpose: mammalian expression of nuclear envelope transmembrane protein
Depositing lab: Eric Schirmer. Depositing organization: University of Edinburgh.
Backbone
  Vector backbone: pEGFP-N2
  Backbone manufacturer: Clontech
  Vector type: Mammalian Expression
Growth in bacteria
  Bacterial resistance: Kanamycin, 50 μg/mL
  Growth temperature: 37°C
  Growth strain: DH5alpha
  Copy number: High Copy
Gene/Insert
  Gene/Insert name: NET29b (alt name: Tmem120B)
  Species: M. musculus (mouse)
  Entrez Gene: Tmem120b
  Promoter: CMV
  Tag / fusion protein: EGFP (C terminal on backbone)
  Cloning method: Restriction Enzyme; 5′ cloning site XhoI (not destroyed); 3′ cloning site BamHI (not destroyed)
  Sequencing primers: 5′ CMV-F; 3′ EGFP-R
Terms and licenses: Academic/Nonprofit Terms; Industry Terms: Not Available to Industry
How to cite: NET29b.Mm pEGFP-N2 (1327) was a gift from Eric Schirmer (Addgene plasmid # 62046 ; http://n2t.net/addgene:62046 ; RRID:Addgene_62046)
