>Addgene plasmid #62046 | NET29b.Mm pEGFP-N2 (1327) | addgene partial sequence | sequence record 102598 | CMV-F 5'-CGCAAATGGGCGGTAGGCGTG-3'
GAGCTGGTTTAGTGAACCGTCAGATCCGCTAGCGCTACCGGACTCAGATCTCGAGCATATGTCCGGCCAG
CTGGAGCGTTGCGAGCGCGAGTGGCACGAGCTGGAGGGAGAATTTCAGGAGCTGCAGGAGACACACAGGA
TCTATAAGCAGAAGCTGGAGGAGCTGACCTCCCTGCAGACGCTGTGCAGCACCTCCATCAGCAAGCAGAA
GAGGCACCTGAAGGACCTGAAGCACACACTCCAGAGGTACAAGCGCCATTCCAGCCATGAGGAGGCGGCG
CTCATCCAACAGATGACCGCCAACATTAAGGAGCGACAGAATGTCTTCTTTGACATGGAGGCCTACCTAC
CGAAGAAGAATGGGCTCTACTTGAATCTGGTTCTTGGCAACGTGAGCGTGACCCTCCTCAGCAATCAGGC
CAAGTTTGCTTACAAGGATGAGTATGAGAAGTTTAAGCTCTACCTGACCATAATTCTTCTTCTGGGTGCT
GTGGCGTGTCGATTTGTCCTTCATTACAGGGTGACCGATGAAGTCTTCAACTTCCTGCTCGTGTGGTATT
ACTGCACCTTGACCATTCGAGAGAGCATCCTCATCAGCAATGGTTCCAGAATCAAGGGCTGGTGGGTGTC
TCACCATTATGTCTCCACGTTCCTGTCTGGAGTGATGCTGACTTGGCCTAATGGACTAATTTACCAGAAG
TTTCGAAATCAGTTTTTAGCGTTCTCCATTTTTCAGAGCTGCGTTCAGTTTCTACAGTACTATTACCAGA
GGGGCTGTCTCTACAGACTGC
