>Addgene plasmid #62046 | NET29b.Mm pEGFP-N2 (1327) | addgene partial sequence | sequence record 103120 | C-ter-GFP 5'-CTCCTCGCCCTTGCTCAC-3'
GGCTGCTTTGTCTTGTTTCTGTTCTTGTGGAGTTTGGCATGGACAACTTTGAGCGTGGTCAGAAAATTGC
CCAGGAAGAGGATGAGGAAGGTGAGAGCCAGCACGAATACCTGCCATTCTTTGCATTCCTCATGGGTGGA
GAGCTCAAACAGGGTGACGGCATTGTAGAGCTGCCAGAAATGGCCACAGAAGAGGAAAGGCAGGAGGAAG
GTGAGGCCCCGCCACATCCAGGATTGGAACCCTTCCACTGTGAGGTCCAGGTGGTTCCTCTCCCCCAGGG
CCCGCAGTCTGTAGAGACAGCCCCTCTGGTAATAGTACTGTAGAAACTGAACGCAGCTCTGAAAAATGGA
GAACGCTAAAAACTGATTTCGAAACTTCTGGTAAATTAGTCCATTAGGCCAAGTCAGCATCACTCCAGAC
AGGAACGTGGAGACATAATGGTGAGACACCCACCAGCCCTTGATTCTGGAACCATTGCTGATGAGGATGC
TCTCTCGAATGGTCAAGGTGCAGTAATACCACACGAGCAGGAAGTTGAAGACTTCATCGGTCACCCTGTA
ATGAAGGACAAATCGACACGCCACAGCACCCAGAAGAAGAATTATGGTCAGGTAGAGCTTAAACTTCTCA
TACTCATCCTTGTAAGCAAACTTGGCCTGATTGCTGAGGAGGGTCACGCTCACGTTGCCAAGAACCAGAT
TCAAGTAGAGCCCATTCTTCTTCGGTAGGTAGGCCTCCATGTCAAAGAAGACATTCTGTCGCTCCTTAAT
GTTGGCGGTCATCTGTTGGATGAGCGCCGCCTCCTCATGGCTGGAATGGCGCTTGTACCTCTGGAGTGTG
TGCTTCAGGTCCTTCAGGTGCCTCTTCTGCTTGCTGATGGA
